Addgene plasmid #82848: pDONR223_EGFR_p.T790M
Purpose: Gateway Donor vector containing EGFR, part of the Target Accelerator Plasmid Collection.
Depositing lab: Jesse Boehm & Matthew Meyerson & David Root. Depositing organization: Broad Institute. Publication: High-throughput Phenotyping of Lung Cancer Somatic Mutations. Berger AH, Brooks AN, Wu X, Shrestha Y, Chouinard C, Piccioni F, Bagul M, Kamburov A, Imielinski M, Hogstrom L, Zhu C, Yang X, Pantel S, Sakai R, Watson J, Kaplan N, Campbell JD, Singh S, Root DE, Narayan R, Natoli T, Lahr DL, Tirosh I, Tamayo P, Getz G, Wong B, Doench J, Subramanian A, Golub TR, Meyerson M, Boehm JS. Cancer Cell. 2016 Aug 8;30(2):214-28. doi: 10.1016/j.ccell.2016.06.022. Epub 2016 Jul 28. PubMed 27478040.
Backbone
  Vector backbone: pDONR223
  Backbone manufacturer: Invitrogen
  Vector type: Gateway Entry vector
Growth in bacteria
  Bacterial resistance: Spectinomycin, 50 μg/mL
  Growth temperature: 37°C
  Growth strain: DH5alpha
  Copy number: High Copy
Gene/Insert
  Gene/Insert name: EGFR
  Species: H. sapiens (human)
  Mutation: T790M
  GenBank ID: NM_005228
  Entrez Gene: EGFR (a.k.a. ERBB, ERBB1, ERRP, HER1, NISBD2, NNCIS, PIG61, mENA)
  Promoter: None
  Cloning method: Gateway Cloning
  Sequencing primers: 5′ M13pUC-fwd; 3′ M13-Rev
Terms and licenses: Academic/Nonprofit Terms; Industry Terms: Not Available to Industry
Depositor comments: CLOSED (stop codon immediately follows insert)
How to cite: pDONR223_EGFR_p.T790M was a gift from Jesse Boehm & Matthew Meyerson & David Root (Addgene plasmid # 82848 ; http://n2t.net/addgene:82848 ; RRID:Addgene_82848)
