[The description below was written by a language model from this plasmid's Addgene catalogue record and pLannotate feature annotations shown in this document.]
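Description:
pDONR223_EGFR_p.T790M is a Gateway entry clone built on the Invitrogen pDONR223 backbone and carrying the human epidermal growth factor receptor open reading frame (reference transcript NM_005228) with the T790M substitution. It is part of the Target Accelerator Plasmid Collection, a set of cancer-associated alleles assembled for high-throughput phenotyping of lung cancer somatic mutations. The plasmid is about 6.4 kb and is maintained in E. coli at high copy through a ColE1/pUC-type origin. Selection is with spectinomycin, conferred by the aadA (SmR) aminoglycoside adenylyltransferase gene. This gene sits downstream of fragments of a class 1 integron Pc promoter and of a gentamicin resistance gene, which appear to be remnants of the cassette's origin.

The EGFR precursor coding sequence, roughly 3.6 kb, is flanked on both sides by attL recombination sites, which the automated annotation labels as attL3 variants. These sites allow LR Clonase-mediated transfer of the ORF into any compatible Gateway destination vector. The record lists no promoter for the insert, so the plasmid is a shuttle and storage clone rather than an expression construct, and expression depends on the destination vector chosen. The depositor describes the clone as "closed", meaning a stop codon immediately follows the insert. The native C-terminus is therefore preserved, and C-terminal fusion tags supplied by a destination vector would not be translated. Other annotated backbone elements include rrnB T1 and T2 transcription terminators upstream of the cloning region, which insulate it from read-through transcription. There is also a T7 promoter just outside the downstream attL site, oriented toward the insert on the opposite strand, plus short lacZα and lacI fragments with no evident functional role.
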