Features (pLannotate 1.2.2; 12 found; start..end, strand, type, name):
     38..74      -  CDS            lacZα (fragment): LacZα fragment of β-galactosidase; lacZ fragment
     91..186     +  protein_bind   attL3: mutant version of attL; recombination site for the Gateway® LR reaction LR Clonase™
    192..3824    +  CDS            EGFR: precursor of human epidermal growth factor receptor
   3829..3924    -  protein_bind   attL3: mutant version of attL; recombination site for the Gateway® LR reaction LR Clonase™
   3943..3961    -  promoter       T7 promoter: promoter for bacteriophage T7 RNA polymerase
   4151..4174    +  promoter       Pc promoter (fragment): intI1 (promoter lies within the coding sequence); class 1 integron promoter
   4350..4406    +  CDS            GmR (fragment): gentamycin acetyltransferase; aacC1; confers resistance to gentamycin
   4413..5204    +  CDS            SmR: aminoglycoside adenylyltransferase (Murphy, 1985); aadA; confers resistance to spectinomycin and streptomycin
   5297..5885    +  rep_origin     ori: high-copy-number ColE1/pMB1/pBR322/pUC origin of replication
   6068..6160    +  CDS            lacI (fragment): lac repressor; lacI; The lac repressor binds to the lac operator to inhibit transcription in E. coli. This inhibition can be relieved by adding lactose or isopropyl-β-D-thiogalactopyranoside (IPTG).
   6215..6242    -  terminator     rrnB T2 terminator: transcription terminator T2 from the E. coli rrnB gene
   6374..6417    +  terminator     rrnB T1 terminator: Escherichia coli rrnB; transcription terminator T1 from the E. coli rrnB gene
>Addgene plasmid #82848 | pDONR223_EGFR_p.T790M | addgene full sequence | sequence record 161728 | Addgene NGS Result
GGCAGTTCCCTACTCTCGCGTTAACGCTAGCATGGATGTTTTCCCAGTCACGACGTTGTAAAACGACGGC
CAGTCTTAAGCTCGGGCCCCAAATAATGATTTTATTTTGACTGATAGTGACCTGTTCGTTGCAACAAATT
GATGAGCAATGCTTTTTTATAATGCCAACTTTGTACAAAAAAGTTGGCACCATGCGACCCTCCGGGACGG
CCGGGGCAGCGCTCCTGGCGCTGCTGGCTGCGCTCTGCCCGGCGAGTCGGGCTCTGGAGGAAAAGAAAGT
TTGCCAAGGCACGAGTAACAAGCTCACGCAGTTGGGCACTTTTGAAGATCATTTTCTCAGCCTCCAGAGG
ATGTTCAATAACTGTGAGGTGGTCCTTGGGAATTTGGAAATTACCTATGTGCAGAGGAATTATGATCTTT
CCTTCTTAAAGACCATCCAGGAGGTGGCTGGTTATGTCCTCATTGCCCTCAACACAGTGGAGCGAATTCC
TTTGGAAAACCTGCAGATCATCAGAGGAAATATGTACTACGAAAATTCCTATGCCTTAGCAGTCTTATCT
AACTATGATGCAAATAAAACCGGACTGAAGGAGCTGCCCATGAGAAATTTACAGGAAATCCTGCATGGCG
CCGTGCGGTTCAGCAACAACCCTGCCCTGTGCAACGTGGAGAGCATCCAGTGGCGGGACATAGTCAGCAG
TGACTTTCTCAGCAACATGTCGATGGACTTCCAGAACCACCTGGGCAGCTGCCAAAAGTGTGATCCAAGC
TGTCCCAATGGGAGCTGCTGGGGTGCAGGAGAGGAGAACTGCCAGAAACTGACCAAAATCATCTGTGCCC
AGCAGTGCTCCGGGCGCTGCCGTGGCAAGTCCCCCAGTGACTGCTGCCACAACCAGTGTGCTGCAGGCTG
CACAGGCCCCCGGGAGAGCGACTGCCTGGTCTGCCGCAAATTCCGAGACGAAGCCACGTGCAAGGACACC
TGCCCCCCACTCATGCTCTACAACCCCACCACGTACCAGATGGATGTGAACCCCGAGGGCAAATACAGCT
TTGGTGCCACCTGCGTGAAGAAGTGTCCCCGTAATTATGTGGTGACAGATCACGGCTCGTGCGTCCGAGC
CTGTGGGGCCGACAGCTATGAGATGGAGGAAGACGGCGTCCGCAAGTGTAAGAAGTGCGAAGGGCCTTGC
CGCAAAGTGTGTAACGGAATAGGTATTGGTGAATTTAAAGACTCACTCTCCATAAATGCTACGAATATTA
AACACTTCAAAAACTGCACCTCCATCAGTGGCGATCTCCACATCCTGCCGGTGGCATTTAGGGGTGACTC
CTTCACACATACTCCTCCTCTGGATCCACAGGAACTGGATATTCTGAAAACCGTAAAGGAAATCACAGGG
TTTTTGCTGATTCAGGCTTGGCCTGAAAACAGGACGGACCTCCATGCCTTTGAGAACCTAGAAATCATAC
GCGGCAGGACCAAGCAACATGGTCAGTTTTCTCTTGCAGTCGTCAGCCTGAACATAACATCCTTGGGATT
ACGCTCCCTCAAGGAGATAAGTGATGGAGATGTGATAATTTCAGGAAACAAAAATTTGTGCTATGCAAAT
ACAATAAACTGGAAAAAACTGTTTGGGACCTCCGGTCAGAAAACCAAAATTATAAGCAACAGAGGTGAAA
ACAGCTGCAAGGCCACAGGCCAGGTCTGCCATGCCTTGTGCTCCCCCGAGGGCTGCTGGGGCCCGGAGCC
CAGGGACTGCGTCTCTTGCCGGAATGTCAGCCGAGGCAGGGAATGCGTGGACAAGTGCAACCTTCTGGAG
GGTGAGCCAAGGGAGTTTGTGGAGAACTCTGAGTGCATACAGTGCCACCCAGAGTGCCTGCCTCAGGCCA
TGAACATCACCTGCACAGGACGGGGACCAGACAACTGTATCCAGTGTGCCCACTACATTGACGGCCCCCA
CTGCGTCAAGACCTGCCCGGCAGGAGTCATGGGAGAAAACAACACCCTGGTCTGGAAGTACGCAGACGCC
GGCCATGTGTGCCACCTGTGCCATCCAAACTGCACCTACGGATGCACTGGGCCAGGTCTTGAAGGCTGTC
CAACGAATGGGCCTAAGATCCCGTCCATCGCCACTGGGATGGTGGGGGCCCTCCTCTTGCTGCTGGTGGT
GGCCCTGGGGATCGGCCTCTTCATGCGAAGGCGCCACATCGTTCGGAAGCGCACGCTGCGGAGGCTGCTG
CAGGAGAGGGAGCTTGTGGAGCCTCTTACACCCAGTGGAGAAGCTCCCAACCAAGCTCTCTTGAGGATCT
TGAAGGAAACTGAATTCAAAAAGATCAAAGTGCTGGGCTCCGGTGCGTTCGGCACGGTGTATAAGGGACT
CTGGATCCCAGAAGGTGAGAAAGTTAAAATTCCCGTCGCTATCAAGGAATTAAGAGAAGCAACATCTCCG
AAAGCCAACAAGGAAATCCTCGATGAAGCCTACGTGATGGCCAGCGTGGACAACCCCCACGTGTGCCGCC
TGCTGGGCATCTGCCTCACCTCCACCGTGCAACTCATCATGCAGCTCATGCCCTTCGGCTGCCTCCTGGA
CTATGTCCGGGAACACAAAGACAATATTGGCTCCCAGTACCTGCTCAACTGGTGTGTGCAGATCGCAAAG
GGCATGAACTACTTGGAGGACCGTCGCTTGGTGCACCGCGACCTGGCAGCCAGGAACGTACTGGTGAAAA
CACCGCAGCATGTCAAGATCACAGATTTTGGGCTGGCCAAACTGCTGGGTGCGGAAGAGAAAGAATACCA
TGCAGAAGGAGGCAAAGTGCCTATCAAGTGGATGGCATTGGAATCAATTTTACACAGAATCTATACCCAC
CAGAGTGATGTCTGGAGCTACGGGGTGACCGTTTGGGAGTTGATGACCTTTGGATCCAAGCCATATGACG
GAATCCCTGCCAGCGAGATCTCCTCCATCCTGGAGAAAGGAGAACGCCTCCCTCAGCCACCCATATGTAC
CATCGATGTCTACATGATCATGGTCAAGTGCTGGATGATAGACGCAGATAGTCGCCCAAAGTTCCGTGAG
TTGATCATCGAATTCTCCAAAATGGCCCGAGACCCCCAGCGCTACCTTGTCATTCAGGGGGATGAAAGAA
TGCATTTGCCAAGTCCTACAGACTCCAACTTCTACCGTGCCCTGATGGATGAAGAAGACATGGACGACGT
GGTGGATGCCGACGAGTACCTCATCCCACAGCAGGGCTTCTTCAGCAGCCCCTCCACGTCACGGACTCCC
CTCCTGAGCTCTCTGAGTGCAACCAGCAACAATTCCACCGTGGCTTGCATTGATAGAAATGGGCTGCAAA
GCTGTCCCATCAAGGAAGACAGCTTCTTGCAGCGATACAGCTCAGACCCCACAGGCGCCTTGACTGAGGA
CAGCATAGACGACACCTTCCTCCCAGTGCCTGAATACATAAACCAGTCCGTTCCCAAAAGGCCCGCTGGC
TCTGTGCAGAATCCTGTCTATCACAATCAGCCTCTGAACCCCGCGCCCAGCAGAGACCCACACTACCAGG
ACCCCCACAGCACTGCAGTGGGCAACCCCGAGTATCTCAACACTGTCCAGCCCACCTGTGTCAACAGCAC
ATTCGACAGCCCTGCCCACTGGGCCCAGAAAGGCAGCCACCAAATTAGCCTGGACAACCCTGACTACCAG
CAGGACTTCTTTCCCAAGGAAGCCAAGCCAAATGGCATCTTTAAGGGCTCCACAGCTGAAAATGCAGAAT
ACCTAAGGGTCGCGCCACAAAGCAGTGAATTTATTGGAGCATGATTGCCAACTTTCTTGTACAAAGTTGG
CATTATAAGAAAGCATTGCTTATCAATTTGTTGCAACGAACAGGTCACTATCAGTCAAAATAAAATCATT
ATTTGCCATCCAGCTGATATCCCCTATAGTGAGTCGTATTACATGGTCATAGCTGTTTCCTGGCAGCTCT
GGCCCGTGTCTCAAAATCTCTGATGTTACATTGCACAAGATAAAAATATATCATCATGCCTCCTCTAGAC
CAGCCAGGACAGAAATGCCTCGACTTCGCTGCTACCCAAGGTTGCCGGGTGACGCACACCGTGGAAACGG
ATGAAGGCACGAACCCAGTGGACATAAGCCTGTTCGGTTCGTAAGCTGTAATGCAAGTAGCGTATGCGCT
CACGCAACTGGTCCAGAACCTTGACCGAACGCAGCGGTGGTAACGGCGCAGTGGCGGTTTTCATGGCTTG
TTATGACTGTTTTTTTGGGGTACAGTCTATGCCTCGGGCATCCAAGCAGCAAGCGCGTTACGCCGTGGGT
CGATGTTTGATGTTATGGAGCAGCAACGATGTTACGCAGCAGGGCAGTCGCCCTAAAACAAAGTTAAACA
TTATGAGGGAAGCGGTGATCGCCGAAGTATCGACTCAACTATCAGAGGTAGTTGGCGTCATCGAGCGCCA
TCTCGAACCGACGTTGCTGGCCGTACATTTGTACGGCTCCGCAGTGGATGGCGGCCTGAAGCCACACAGT
GATATTGATTTGCTGGTTACGGTGACCGTAAGGCTTGATGAAACAACGCGGCGAGCTTTGATCAACGACC
TTTTGGAAACTTCGGCTTCCCCTGGAGAGAGCGAGATTCTCCGCGCTGTAGAAGTCACCATTGTTGTGCA
CGACGACATCATTCCGTGGCGTTATCCAGCTAAGCGCGAACTGCAATTTGGAGAATGGCAGCGCAATGAC
ATTCTTGCAGGTATCTTCGAGCCAGCCACGATCGACATTGATCTGGCTATCTTGCTGACAAAAGCAAGAG
AACATAGCGTTGCCTTGGTAGGTCCAGCGGCGGAGGAACTCTTTGATCCGGTTCCTGAACAGGATCTATT
TGAGGCGCTAAATGAAACCTTAACGCTATGGAACTCGCCGCCCGACTGGGCTGGCGATGAGCGAAATGTA
GTGCTTACGTTGTCCCGCATTTGGTACAGCGCAGTAACCGGCAAAATCGCGCCGAAGGATGTCGCTGCCG
ACTGGGCAATGGAGCGCCTGCCGGCCCAGTATCAGCCCGTCATACTTGAAGCTAGACAGGCTTATCTTGG
ACAAGAAGAAGATCGCTTGGCCTCGCGCGCAGATCAGTTGGAAGAATTTGTCCACTACGTGAAAGGCGAG
ATCACCAAGGTAGTCGGCAAATAACCCTCGAGCCACCCATGACCAAAATCCCTTAACGTGAGTTACGCGT
CGTTCCACTGAGCGTCAGACCCCGTAGAAAAGATCAAAGGATCTTCTTGAGATCCTTTTTTTCTGCGCGT
AATCTGCTGCTTGCAAACAAAAAAACCACCGCTACCAGCGGTGGTTTGTTTGCCGGATCAAGAGCTACCA
ACTCTTTTTCCGAAGGTAACTGGCTTCAGCAGAGCGCAGATACCAAATACTGTTCTTCTAGTGTAGCCGT
AGTTAGGCCACCACTTCAAGAACTCTGTAGCACCGCCTACATACCTCGCTCTGCTAATCCTGTTACCAGT
GGCTGCTGCCAGTGGCGATAAGTCGTGTCTTACCGGGTTGGACTCAAGACGATAGTTACCGGATAAGGCG
CAGCGGTCGGGCTGAACGGGGGGTTCGTGCACACAGCCCAGCTTGGAGCGAACGACCTACACCGAACTGA
GATACCTACAGCGTGAGCTATGAGAAAGCGCCACGCTTCCCGAAGGGAGAAAGGCGGACAGGTATCCGGT
AAGCGGCAGGGTCGGAACAGGAGAGCGCACGAGGGAGCTTCCAGGGGGAAACGCCTGGTATCTTTATAGT
CCTGTCGGGTTTCGCCACCTCTGACTTGAGCGTCGATTTTTGTGATGCTCGTCAGGGGGGCGGAGCCTAT
GGAAAAACGCCAGCAACGCGGCCTTTTTACGGTTCCTGGCCTTTTGCTGGCCTTTTGCTCACATGTTCTT
TCCTGCGTTATCCCCTGATTCTGTGGATAACCGTATTACCGCCTTTGAGTGAGCTGATACCGCTCGCCGC
AGCCGAACGACCGAGCGCAGCGAGTCAGTGAGCGAGGAAGCGGAAGAGCGCCCAATACGCAAACCGCCTC
TCCCCGCGCGTTGGCCGATTCATTAATGCAGCTGGCACGACAGGTTTCCCGACTGGAAAGCGGGCAGTGA
GCGCAACGCAATTAATACGCGTACCGCTAGCCAGGAAGAGTTTGTAGAAACGCAAAAAGGCCATCCGTCA
GGATGGCCTTCTGCTTAGTTTGATGCCTGGCAGTTTATGGCGGGCGTCCTGCCCGCCACCCTCCGGGCCG
TTGCTTCACAACGTTCAAATCCGCTCCCGGCGGATTTGTCCTACTCAGGAGAGCGTTCACCGACAAACAA
CAGATAAAACGAAAGGCCCAGTCTTCCGACTGAGCCTTTCGTTTTATTTGATGCCT
