>Addgene plasmid #82848 | pDONR223_EGFR_p.T790M | depositor partial sequence | sequence record 157574 | Insert sequence
ATGCGACCCTCCGGGACGGCCGGGGCAGCGCTCCTGGCGCTGCTGGCTGCGCTCTGCCCGGCGAGTCGGG
CTCTGGAGGAAAAGAAAGTTTGCCAAGGCACGAGTAACAAGCTCACGCAGTTGGGCACTTTTGAAGATCA
TTTTCTCAGCCTCCAGAGGATGTTCAATAACTGTGAGGTGGTCCTTGGGAATTTGGAAATTACCTATGTG
CAGAGGAATTATGATCTTTCCTTCTTAAAGACCATCCAGGAGGTGGCTGGTTATGTCCTCATTGCCCTCA
ACACAGTGGAGCGAATTCCTTTGGAAAACCTGCAGATCATCAGAGGAAATATGTACTACGAAAATTCCTA
TGCCTTAGCAGTCTTATCTAACTATGATGCAAATAAAACCGGACTGAAGGAGCTGCCCATGAGAAATTTA
CAGGAAATCCTGCATGGCGCCGTGCGGTTCAGCAACAACCCTGCCCTGTGCAACGTGGAGAGCATCCAGT
GGCGGGACATAGTCAGCAGTGACTTTCTCAGCAACATGTCGATGGACTTCCAGAACCACCTGGGCAGCTG
CCAAAAGTGTGATCCAAGCTGTCCCAATGGGAGCTGCTGGGGTGCAGGAGAGGAGAACTGCCAGAAACTG
ACCAAAATCATCTGTGCCCAGCAGTGCTCCGGGCGCTGCCGTGGCAAGTCCCCCAGTGACTGCTGCCACA
ACCAGTGTGCTGCAGGCTGCACAGGCCCCCGGGAGAGCGACTGCCTGGTCTGCCGCAAATTCCGAGACGA
AGCCACGTGCAAGGACACCTGCCCCCCACTCATGCTCTACAACCCCACCACGTACCAGATGGATGTGAAC
CCCGAGGGCAAATACAGCTTTGGTGCCACCTGCGTGAAGAAGTGTCCCCGTAATTATGTGGTGACAGATC
ACGGCTCGTGCGTCCGAGCCTGTGGGGCCGACAGCTATGAGATGGAGGAAGACGGCGTCCGCAAGTGTAA
GAAGTGCGAAGGGCCTTGCCGCAAAGTGTGTAACGGAATAGGTATTGGTGAATTTAAAGACTCACTCTCC
ATAAATGCTACGAATATTAAACACTTCAAAAACTGCACCTCCATCAGTGGCGATCTCCACATCCTGCCGG
TGGCATTTAGGGGTGACTCCTTCACACATACTCCTCCTCTGGATCCACAGGAACTGGATATTCTGAAAAC
CGTAAAGGAAATCACAGGGTTTTTGCTGATTCAGGCTTGGCCTGAAAACAGGACGGACCTCCATGCCTTT
GAGAACCTAGAAATCATACGCGGCAGGACCAAGCAACATGGTCAGTTTTCTCTTGCAGTCGTCAGCCTGA
ACATAACATCCTTGGGATTACGCTCCCTCAAGGAGATAAGTGATGGAGATGTGATAATTTCAGGAAACAA
AAATTTGTGCTATGCAAATACAATAAACTGGAAAAAACTGTTTGGGACCTCCGGTCAGAAAACCAAAATT
ATAAGCAACAGAGGTGAAAACAGCTGCAAGGCCACAGGCCAGGTCTGCCATGCCTTGTGCTCCCCCGAGG
GCTGCTGGGGCCCGGAGCCCAGGGACTGCGTCTCTTGCCGGAATGTCAGCCGAGGCAGGGAATGCGTGGA
CAAGTGCAACCTTCTGGAGGGTGAGCCAAGGGAGTTTGTGGAGAACTCTGAGTGCATACAGTGCCACCCA
GAGTGCCTGCCTCAGGCCATGAACATCACCTGCACAGGACGGGGACCAGACAACTGTATCCAGTGTGCCC
ACTACATTGACGGCCCCCACTGCGTCAAGACCTGCCCGGCAGGAGTCATGGGAGAAAACAACACCCTGGT
CTGGAAGTACGCAGACGCCGGCCATGTGTGCCACCTGTGCCATCCAAACTGCACCTACGGATGCACTGGG
CCAGGTCTTGAAGGCTGTCCAACGAATGGGCCTAAGATCCCGTCCATCGCCACTGGGATGGTGGGGGCCC
TCCTCTTGCTGCTGGTGGTGGCCCTGGGGATCGGCCTCTTCATGCGAAGGCGCCACATCGTTCGGAAGCG
CACGCTGCGGAGGCTGCTGCAGGAGAGGGAGCTTGTGGAGCCTCTTACACCCAGTGGAGAAGCTCCCAAC
CAAGCTCTCTTGAGGATCTTGAAGGAAACTGAATTCAAAAAGATCAAAGTGCTGGGCTCCGGTGCGTTCG
GCACGGTGTATAAGGGACTCTGGATCCCAGAAGGTGAGAAAGTTAAAATTCCCGTCGCTATCAAGGAATT
AAGAGAAGCAACATCTCCGAAAGCCAACAAGGAAATCCTCGATGAAGCCTACGTGATGGCCAGCGTGGAC
AACCCCCACGTGTGCCGCCTGCTGGGCATCTGCCTCACCTCCACCGTGCAACTCATCATGCAGCTCATGC
CCTTCGGCTGCCTCCTGGACTATGTCCGGGAACACAAAGACAATATTGGCTCCCAGTACCTGCTCAACTG
GTGTGTGCAGATCGCAAAGGGCATGAACTACTTGGAGGACCGTCGCTTGGTGCACCGCGACCTGGCAGCC
AGGAACGTACTGGTGAAAACACCGCAGCATGTCAAGATCACAGATTTTGGGCTGGCCAAACTGCTGGGTG
CGGAAGAGAAAGAATACCATGCAGAAGGAGGCAAAGTGCCTATCAAGTGGATGGCATTGGAATCAATTTT
ACACAGAATCTATACCCACCAGAGTGATGTCTGGAGCTACGGGGTGACCGTTTGGGAGTTGATGACCTTT
GGATCCAAGCCATATGACGGAATCCCTGCCAGCGAGATCTCCTCCATCCTGGAGAAAGGAGAACGCCTCC
CTCAGCCACCCATATGTACCATCGATGTCTACATGATCATGGTCAAGTGCTGGATGATAGACGCAGATAG
TCGCCCAAAGTTCCGTGAGTTGATCATCGAATTCTCCAAAATGGCCCGAGACCCCCAGCGCTACCTTGTC
ATTCAGGGGGATGAAAGAATGCATTTGCCAAGTCCTACAGACTCCAACTTCTACCGTGCCCTGATGGATG
AAGAAGACATGGACGACGTGGTGGATGCCGACGAGTACCTCATCCCACAGCAGGGCTTCTTCAGCAGCCC
CTCCACGTCACGGACTCCCCTCCTGAGCTCTCTGAGTGCAACCAGCAACAATTCCACCGTGGCTTGCATT
GATAGAAATGGGCTGCAAAGCTGTCCCATCAAGGAAGACAGCTTCTTGCAGCGATACAGCTCAGACCCCA
CAGGCGCCTTGACTGAGGACAGCATAGACGACACCTTCCTCCCAGTGCCTGAATACATAAACCAGTCCGT
TCCCAAAAGGCCCGCTGGCTCTGTGCAGAATCCTGTCTATCACAATCAGCCTCTGAACCCCGCGCCCAGC
AGAGACCCACACTACCAGGACCCCCACAGCACTGCAGTGGGCAACCCCGAGTATCTCAACACTGTCCAGC
CCACCTGTGTCAACAGCACATTCGACAGCCCTGCCCACTGGGCCCAGAAAGGCAGCCACCAAATTAGCCT
GGACAACCCTGACTACCAGCAGGACTTCTTTCCCAAGGAAGCCAAGCCAAATGGCATCTTTAAGGGCTCC
ACAGCTGAAAATGCAGAATACCTAAGGGTCGCGCCACAAAGCAGTGAATTTATTGGAGCATGA
